Addgene plasmid #147670: pAc5.1B-lambdaN-HA-DmPAN3-D575RL676EG683E_U
Purpose: Insect Expression of DmPAN3-D575RL676EG683E
Depositing lab: Elisa Izaurralde. Depositing organization: Max Planck Institute for Developmental Biology. Publication: Structure of the PAN3 pseudokinase reveals the basis for interactions with the PAN2 deadenylase and the GW182 proteins. Christie M, Boland A, Huntzinger E, Weichenrieder O, Izaurralde E. Mol Cell. 2013 Aug 8;51(3):360-73. doi: 10.1016/j.molcel.2013.07.011. PubMed 23932717.
Backbone
  Vector backbone: Unknown
  Vector type: Insect Expression
Growth in bacteria
  Bacterial resistance: Ampicillin, 100 μg/mL
  Growth temperature: 37°C
  Growth strain: DH5alpha
  Copy number: Low Copy
Gene/Insert
  Gene/Insert name: DmPAN3-D575RL676EG683E
  Species: D. melanogaster (fly)
  Entrez Gene: CG11486 (a.k.a. Dmel_CG11486, Dmel\CG11486, PAN3)
  Cloning method: Unknown
Terms and licenses: Academic/Nonprofit Terms; Industry Terms: Not Available to Industry
Depositor comments: Sequence extracted from NCBI: LD14901 Plasmids from this collection were made available to the research community and donated after the lab closed. Please note that the sequence provided by the depositing laboratory may be theoretical/predicted or based on Sanger sequencing results. There may be discrepancies between sequencing results obtained by Addgene and the depositor sequence. If an Addgene verified sequence is not available, please contact before placing your order to request that our lab fully sequence the plasmid.
How to cite: pAc5.1B-lambdaN-HA-DmPAN3-D575RL676EG683E_U was a gift from Elisa Izaurralde (Addgene plasmid # 147670 ; http://n2t.net/addgene:147670 ; RRID:Addgene_147670)
