[The description below was written by a language model from this plasmid's Addgene catalogue record and pLannotate feature annotations shown in this document.]
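Description:
pAc5.1B-lambdaN-HA-DmPAN3-D575RL676EG683E_U is an insect-cell expression plasmid of about 7.8 kb. The catalogue lists its backbone as unknown, although the name and feature layout point to a pAc5.1-type vector. It is propagated in E. coli through a ColE1/pUC-family origin and selected with ampicillin via the β-lactamase gene and its bla promoter. The record describes it as low copy even though the annotated origin is of the high-copy type. A truncated tetracycline-resistance fragment and a small piece of SV40 large T antigen are also detected; these look like non-functional backbone remnants. No marker for selection in insect cells is annotated.

The expression cassette is driven by the constitutive Drosophila melanogaster actin 5C (Ac5) promoter. It encodes, in order, a short fragment of the bacteriophage lambda N protein, an HA epitope (annotated as a fragment of a 3xHA tag, consistent in length with a single copy) and the Drosophila PAN3 coding sequence (CG11486), the regulatory subunit of the PAN2–PAN3 deadenylase complex. The insert carries three substitutions: D575R, L676E and G683E. A V5 tag is annotated downstream of the PAN3 reading frame, but the record does not show whether it is translated as part of the fusion. An SV40 polyadenylation signal follows the cassette.

The lambda N peptide is commonly used to tether a fusion protein to reporter mRNAs carrying BoxB hairpins, while the HA tag permits detection or immunoprecipitation. The stated purpose is simply insect expression of this PAN3 mutant. The associated publication concerns the structure of the PAN3 pseudokinase and its interactions with PAN2 and GW182 proteins, but the record does not say which interaction these mutations are meant to affect.
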