Features (pLannotate 1.2.2; 11 found; start..end, strand, type, name):
     56..2565    +  promoter       Ac5 promoter: Drosophila melanogaster actin 5C promoter
   2585..2650    +  CDS            N (fragment): REGN_LAMBD - Experimental evidence at protein level: Swiss-Prot protein existence level 1. Plays a role as a transcriptional antitermination factor that allows the virus to initiate its lytic phase. Activates expression of the delayed viral early genes by modifying host RNA polymerase (RNAP) into a form that is resistant to termination signals. This antitermination function requires the host NusA protein which serves to stabilize the interaction between antitermination protein N and host RNA polymerase. From Escherichia phage lambda (Bacteriophage lambda).
   2675..2701    +  CDS            3xHA (fragment): three tandem HA epitope tags
   2720..5089    +  CDS            PAN3: PAN3_DROME - Experimental evidence at protein level: Swiss-Prot protein existence level 1. Regulatory subunit of the poly(A)-nuclease (PAN) deadenylation complex, one of two cytoplasmic mRNA deadenylases involved in general and miRNA-mediated mRNA turnover. PAN specifically shortens poly(A) tails of RNA and the activity is stimulated by poly(A)-binding protein (PABP). PAN deadenylation is followed by rapid degradation of the shortened mRNA tails by the CCR4-NOT complex. Deadenylated mRNAs are then degraded by two alternative mechanisms, namely exosome-mediated 3'-5' exonucleolytic degradation,
   5128..5169    +  CDS            V5 tag: epitope tag from simian virus 5
   5269..5403    -  polyA_signal   SV40 poly(A) signal: SV40 polyadenylation signal
   5426..5510    -  CDS            large T antigen (fragment): large T antigen from SV40 (simian virus 40)
   5511..5958    +  CDS            TcR (fragment): tetracycline efflux protein; tet; confers resistance to tetracycline
   6004..6592    -  rep_origin     ori: high-copy-number ColE1/pMB1/pBR322/pUC origin of replication
   6763..7623    -  CDS            AmpR: β-lactamase; bla; confers resistance to ampicillin, carbenicillin, and related antibiotics
   7624..7728    -  promoter       AmpR promoter: bla
>Addgene plasmid #147670 | pAc5.1B-lambdaN-HA-DmPAN3-D575RL676EG683E_U | addgene full sequence | sequence record 357348 | Addgene NGS Result
CTTCAAGAATTAATTCTATATTCTAAAAACACAAATGATACTTCTAAAAAAAAATCATGAATGGCATCAA
CTCTGAATCAAATCTTTGCAGATGCACCTACTTCTCATTTCCACTGTCACATCATTTTTCCAGATCTCGC
TGCCTGTTATGTGGCCCACAAACCAAGACACGTTTTATGGCCATTAAAGCTGGCTGATCGTCGCCAAACA
CCAAATACATAATGAATATGTACACATTCGAGAAAGAAGCGATCAAAGAAGCGTCTTCGGGCGGAGTAGG
AGAATGCGGAGGAGAAGGAGAACGAGCTGATCTAGTATCTCTCCACAATCCAATGCCAACTGACCAACTG
GCCATATTCGGAGCAATTTGAAGCCAATTTCCATCGCCTGGCGATCGCTCCATTCTTGGCTATATGTTTT
TCACCGTTACCCGGGGCCATTTTCAAAGACTCGTCGGCAAGATAAGATTGTGTCACTCGCTGTCTCTCTT
CATTTGTCGAAGAATGCTGAGGAATTTCGCGATGACGTCGGCGAGTATTTTGAAGAATGAGAATAATTTG
TATTTATACGAAAATCAGTTAGTGGAATTTTCTACAAAAACATGTTATCTATAGATAATTTTGTTGCAAA
ATATGTTGACTATGACAAAGATTGTATGTATATACCTTTAATGTATTCTCATTTTCTTATGTATTTATAA
TGGCAATGATGATACTGATGATATTTTAAGATGATGCCAGACCAAAAGGCTTGAATTTCTGCGTCTTTTG
CCGAACGCAGTGCATGTGCAATTGTTGTTTTTTGGAATATTCAATTTTCGGACTGTCCGCTTTGATTTCA
GTTTCTTGGCTTATTCAAAAAGCAAAGTAAAGCCAAAAAAGCGAGATGGCAATACCAAATGCGGCAAAAC
GGTAGTGGAAGGAAAGGGGTGCGGGGCAGCGGAAGGAAGGGTGGGGCGGGGCGTGGCGGGGTCTGTGGCT
GGGCGCGACGTCACCGACGTTGGAGCCACTCCTTTGACCATGTGTGCGTGTGTGTATTATTCGTGTCTCG
CCACTCGCCGGTTGTTTTTTTCTTTTTATGCTGCGCTCTCTCTAGCGCCATCTCGCTTACGCATGCTCAA
CGCACCGCATGTTGCCGTTTCCTTTTATGCGTCATTTTGGCTCGAAATAGGCAATTATTTAAACAAAGAT
TAGTCAACGAAAACGCTAAAATAAATAAGTCTACAATATGGTTACTTATTGCCATGTGTGTGCAGCCAAC
GATAGCAACAAAAGCAACAACACAGGTGGCTTTCCCTCTTTCACTTTTTGTTTGCAAGCCGCGTGCGAGC
AAGACGGCACGACCGGCAAACGCAATTACGCTGACAAAGAGCAGACGAAGTTTTGGCGAAAAACATCAAG
GCGCCTGATACGAATGCATTTGCAATAACAATTGCGATATTTAATATTGTTTATGAAGCTGTTTGACTTC
AAAACACACAAAAAAAAAAATAAAACAAATTATTTGAAAGAGAATTAGGAATCGGACGCTTATCGTTAGG
GTAACAACAAGAAATGCTTACTGAGTCACAGCCTCTGGAAAACTGCCGCAAGCCAGAGAGAGAGAGAAAA
AGAGGGAGAGCAGCTTAGACCGCATGTGCTTGTGTGTGAGGCGTCTCTCTCTTCGTCTCTGTTGCGCAAA
CGCATAGACTGCACTGAAAAAATCGATTACCTATTTTTTATGAATGAATATTTGCACTATTACTATTCAA
AACTATTAAGATAGCAATCACATTCAATAGCCAAATACTATACCACCTGAGCGATGCAACGAAATGATCA
ATTTGAGCAAAAATGCTGCATATTTAGGACGGCATCATTATAGAAATGCTTCTTGCTGTGTACTTTTCTC
TCGTCTGGCAGCTGTTTCGCCGTTATTGTTAAAACCGGCTTAAGTTAGGTGTGTTTTCTACGACTAGTGA
ATGCCCTACTAGAAGATGTGTGTTGCACAAAATGTCCCTGGAATAACCAATTTGAAGTGCAGATAGCAGT
AAACGTAAGCTAATATGAATATTATTTAACTGTAATGTTTTAATATCGCTGGACATTACTAATAAACCCA
CTATAAACACATGTACATATGTATGTTTTGGCATACAATGAGTAGTTGGGGAAAAAATGTGTAAAAGCAC
CGTGACCATCACAGCATAAAGATAACCAGCTGAAGTATCGAATATGAGTAACCCCCAAATTGAATCACAT
GCCGCAACTGATAGGACCCATGGAAGTACACTCTTCATGGCGATATACAAGACACACACAAGCACGAACA
CCCAGTTGCGGAGGAAATTCTCCGTAAATGAAAACCCAATCGGCGAACAATTCATACCCATATATGGTAA
AAGTTTTGAACGCGACTTGAGAGCGGAGAGCATTGCGGCTGATAAGGTTTTAGCGCTAAGCGGGCTTTAT
AAAACGGGCTGCGGGACCAGTTTTCATATCACTACCGTTTGAGTTCTTGTGCTGTGTGGATACTCCTCCC
GACACAAAGCCGCTCCATCAGCCAGCAGTCGTCTAATCCAGAGACCCCGGATCGGGGTACCAACATGGAC
GCACAAACACGACGACGTGAGCGTCGCGCTGAGAAACAAGCTCAATGGAAAGCTGCAAACGGTGGATCTC
CTCCACATATGGCTTACCCATACGATGTTCCAGATTACGCTCCTCCAAGCTTGAATTCTATGTGCTCGAC
TTATGGACTCTTATCTTTTGAGTTTTCAGATACGGCTGCTATGGATCCAATTTTCTTCTCGCCAACGAAT
GGAATACCGTCAGAGAGTAAACTCGCCACTTATATGAATCGACAGAATGTCGCCACACCGAGCGGTTATG
GGCTGAATAACGGGTTCTCACTACTTAATTTGGATTCGCCCCTAAATAAAAAGTCCCAGGTCACGCCGCA
GTCGCCCGAGTTCATTCCAACGCGCCTTGGCTCGACGCCCAACTTCTATGCACCATATCACAACGCGCCC
ATGCAATTAAGTAATGGGCTCAATGGCGTCAATGGGTTAACAGCCGCCGCAGCAGCAGCAGCAGCAGCCG
CCGCCGCCGCCGCAGCAGCAGTTCCCTCCTCCACGTCATCGGCGTCCTCCGCCTCGGTGACCATCAGCAA
AACGGCCAACGGTGGCGCCTCCATGCTCGCCCTGCAAAAGACCGCATCCATCGCCTCTGTAACCATCGCA
CAACAGCAGCCACAGCATCCACAGAAACAGCAACAGCATCCGCCGTCGGTGGGCGGAGGAGCTGTGTCCG
CCGCCTCCGCCCCCATTGCCATTAGTGGCGCTCCACCGAATCCCGCCGCAGCTCCGTTCGTCAGCAGCAT
GTCCGCTCAGACGCCGCTCAAGGGGAGGGGCGCCATGATGCGCCAGGAATCACCAACGGCAGCCATGATT
TCGGGCGCAGGGCCAGGTGAGAAGTCGCCACCGCACGGGATGACGCCGCACGGAGCATCGCCCATACCAT
CAGCGCTGCCCACCAGCGTGCACCAGGAGAACGTAGGCGGCACCATATACTTCTATCCGACTGCCAACGC
ACAGAACAGCCAGCCCGTCGTCAATTCCATGGTGGTGGATGGAACGCATCCGGCTCTCCATGGCGTGAGT
GCTGTGGCGCCGATGAGTGCGGGCGTTCCGGCGGCCATGATGTACACGGGGCATGTGTATCCGGGACCGT
CCTCCAACGTGGTCACCATGCAGCCAAAGACGCTGCTGGAGTCGGCCTTCTTTATGCCCGACGAGATGCG
CGCCGAAGTCCTCGCCCGCAACGAGATCTCTAACCTGATCATGGACGCAGCGGAGGCTGCGCAGCACGCT
CTACCGCTGGAGGTGGAGAACTACCATGCCCTGTATCCACTGGAACCGCCGGCGCAGCCGTTGCACGCCA
AGCTCACGTTCCCCGCCACCACTTATAGGGCCACGCACAACACGACGGGCTACAAGTACTGCCTGCGAAG
AATACATGGTTTCCGCCTGCAGTCGACCAAGTGCATGACGCTGGTGGAGATGTGGAAGAAGCTGCAGCAC
ACGAATGTGGTACAACTGCGTGAGGTGTTCACGACGAAAGCATTTGGTGATAACTCTTTAGTATTAGTGT
ACGACTATCATCCCGGCTCACAAACATTACTGGCCAAATACTTCACTCCGGCGCCAGAGACCAACGGGTA
CACTGATCCATTCCAAGGCGAGGCCCGCCCCTTCAGTCATAAGAGTAACATGCAGCGAACGAGCAATGGA
CCGCTGCTACCGGAGGCCACCATCTGGTCGATCATCATGCAGCTGACCGCCGGCTTAAAAGCCATCCACC
ATGCCGGTCTTGCCTGCAAGGTTCTGGATCCCACAAAGATTATAGTGACGGGCAAGCGTGTACGGTTTAG
CTCATGCTGCATTTCGGATATAACGCAATTCCGTCCGAATGCATCCAATCCCTTGGCGCTGGTTAATATG
CATCAGCAGGACGATCTGACCGCTTTGGGTCGCTTAGTATTAGCTTTGGCCTGCCGCTGTCTTCAATCCG
TGCAACGCGACAATGTCCAGTCCAGCATCGATATGGTCACGCGAAACTACTCCACCGATCTGCGAAACTT
TATTGTTTACCTCTTCACCACCAATAATCGTCGCTCCGTGACCGACCTGATGCCGATGATTGGTGCCCGC
TTCTATACGCAACTGGATGCACTGCAGAGCAAAATTGATATGCAGGAGGACGAGGAAGCCAAGGAGATGG
AGAACGAGCGGTTATATCGCATTTTGGTCAAACTTAATAGCATCAACGAGCGACCCGACTTTAATCTGGA
CTGCACTTGGTCTGAGACTGGTGATAGATACATGTTGAAATTATTCCGTGATTATTTGTTCCATTCCGTC
ACTGAGGATGGCCGGCCCTGGCTAGATCACGCACACATTGTACAATGCCTCAACAAGCTGGATGCTGGCT
CCATAGAGCGCGTGCAACTGATGTCCCGCGACGAGCAATCGGTACTCATCGTCTCCTATGCTGAACTCAA
GAATTGTCTGGAGAACGCCTTCTCCGAACTGATGTCAAGTGCGGCCAACTGAGCGGCCGCTCGAGTCTAG
AGGGCCCGCGGTTCGAAGGTAAGCCTATCCCTAACCCTCTCCTCGGTCTCGATTCTACGCGTACCGGTCA
TCATCACCATCACCATTGAGTTTAAACCCGCTGATCAGCCTCGACTGTGCCTTCTAAGGCCTGAGCTCGC
TGATCAGCCTCGATCGAGGATCCAGACATGATAAGATACATTGATGAGTTTGGACAAACCACAACTAGAA
TGCAGTGAAAAAAATGCTTTATTTGTGAAATTTGTGATGCTATTGCTTTATTTGTAACCATTATAAGCTG
CAATAAACAAGTTAACAACAACAATTGCATTCATTTTATGTTTCAGGTTCAGGGGGAGGTGTGGGAGGTT
TTTTAAAGCAAGTAAAACCTCTACAAATGTGGTATGGCTGATTATGATCAGTCGACCGATGCCCTTGAGA
GCCTTCAACCCAGTCAGCTCCTTCCGGTGGGCGCGGGGCATGACTATCGTCGCCGCACTTATGACTGTCT
TCTTTATCATGCAACTCGTAGGACAGGTGCCGGCAGCGCTCTGGGTCATTTTCGGCGAGGACCGCTTTCG
CTGGAGCGCGACGATGATCGGCCTGTCGCTTGCGGTATTCGGAATCTTGCACGCCCTCGCTCAAGCCTTC
GTCACTGGTCCCGCCACCAAACGTTTCGGCGAGAAGCAGGCCATTATCGCCGGCATGGCGGCCGACGCGC
TGGGCTACGTCTTGCTGGCGTTCGCGACGCGAGGCTGGATGGCCTTCCCCATTATGATTCTTCTCGCTTC
CGGCGGCATCGGGATGCCCGCGTTGCAGGCCATGCTGTCCAGGCAGGTAGATGACGACCATCAGGGACAG
CTTCAAGGCCAGCAAAAGGCCAGGAACCGTAAAAAGGCCGCGTTGCTGGCGTTTTTCCATAGGCTCCGCC
CCCCTGACGAGCATCACAAAAATCGACGCTCAAGTCAGAGGTGGCGAAACCCGACAGGACTATAAAGATA
CCAGGCGTTTCCCCCTGGAAGCTCCCTCGTGCGCTCTCCTGTTCCGACCCTGCCGCTTACCGGATACCTG
TCCGCCTTTCTCCCTTCGGGAAGCGTGGCGCTTTCTCATAGCTCACGCTGTAGGTATCTCAGTTCGGTGT
AGGTCGTTCGCTCCAAGCTGGGCTGTGTGCACGAACCCCCCGTTCAGCCCGACCGCTGCGCCTTATCCGG
TAACTATCGTCTTGAGTCCAACCCGGTAAGACACGACTTATCGCCACTGGCAGCAGCCACTGGTAACAGG
ATTAGCAGAGCGAGGTATGTAGGCGGTGCTACAGAGTTCTTGAAGTGGTGGCCTAACTACGGCTACACTA
GAAGGACAGTATTTGGTATCTGCGCTCTGCTGAAGCCAGTTACCTTCGGAAAAAGAGTTGGTAGCTCTTG
ATCCGGCAAACAAACCACCGCTGGTAGCGGTGGTTTTTTTGTTTGCAAGCAGCAGATTACGCGCAGAAAA
AAAGGATCTCAAGAAGATCCTTTGATCTTTTCTACGGGGTCTGACGCTCAGTGGAACGAAAACTCACGTT
AAGGGATTTTGGTCATGAGATTATCAAAAAGGATCTTCACCTAGATCCTTTTAAATTAAAAATGAAGTTT
TAAATCAATCTAAAGTATATATGAGTAAACTTGGTCTGACAGTTACCAATGCTTAATCAGTGAGGCACCT
ATCTCAGCGATCTGTCTATTTCGTTCATCCATAGTTGCCTGACTCCCCGTCGTGTAGATAACTACGATAC
GGGAGGGCTTACCATCTGGCCCCAGTGCTGCAATGATACCGCGAGACCCACGCTCACCGGCTCCAGATTT
ATCAGCAATAAACCAGCCAGCCGGAAGGGCCGAGCGCAGAAGTGGTCCTGCAACTTTATCCGCCTCCATC
CAGTCTATTAATTGTTGCCGGGAAGCTAGAGTAAGTAGTTCGCCAGTTAATAGTTTGCGCAACGTTGTTG
CCATTGCTGCAGGCATCGTGGTGTCACGCTCGTCGTTTGGTATGGCTTCATTCAGCTCCGGTTCCCAACG
ATCAAGGCGAGTTACATGATCCCCCATGTTGTGCAAAAAAGCGGTTAGCTCCTTCGGTCCTCCGATCGTT
GTCAGAAGTAAGTTGGCCGCAGTGTTATCACTCATGGTTATGGCAGCACTGCATAATTCTCTTACTGTCA
TGCCATCCGTAAGATGCTTTTCTGTGACTGGTGAGTACTCAACCAAGTCATTCTGAGAATAGTGTATGCG
GCGACCGAGTTGCTCTTGCCCGGCGTCAACACGGGATAATACCGCGCCACATAGCAGAACTTTAAAAGTG
CTCATCATTGGAAAACGTTCTTCGGGGCGAAAACTCTCAAGGATCTTACCGCTGTTGAGATCCAGTTCGA
TGTAACCCACTCGTGCACCCAACTGATCTTCAGCATCTTTTACTTTCACCAGCGTTTCTGGGTGAGCAAA
AACAGGAAGGCAAAATGCCGCAAAAAAGGGAATAAGGGCGACACGGAAATGTTGAATACTCATACTCTTC
CTTTTTCAATATTATTGAAGCATTTATCAGGGTTATTGTCTCATGAGCGGATACATATTTGAATGTATTT
AGAAAAATAAACAAATAGGGGTTCCGCGCACATTTCCCCGAAAAGTGCCACCTGACGTCTAAGAAACCAT
TATTATCATGACATTAACCTATAAAAATAGGCGTATCACGAGGCCCTTTCGT
